>Addgene plasmid #149286 | pEE388 | addgene partial sequence | sequence record 305803 | Addgene Partial NGS Result
TGAGACTTTTCAACAAAGGGTAATATCGGGAAACCTCCTCGGATTCCATTGCCCAGCTATCTGTCACTTC
ATCGAAAGGACAGTAGAAAAGGAAGATGGCTTCTACAAATGCCATCATTGCGATAAAGGAAAGGCTATCG
TTCAAGATGCCTCTACCGACAGTGGTCCCAAAGATGGACCCCCACCCACGAGGAACATCGTGGAAAAAGA
AGACGTTCCAACCACGTCTTCAAAGCAAGTGGATTGATGTGATATCTCCACTGACGTAAGGGATGACGCA
CAATCCCACTATCCTTCGCAAGACCCTTCCTCTATATAAGGAAGTTCATTTCATTTGGAGAGGATAAAAC
ATTGCACCTATGGTGTTGCCCTGGCTGGGGTATGTCAGTGATCGCAGTAGAATGTACTAATTGACAAGTT
GGAGAATACGGTAGAACGTCCTTATCCAACACAGCCTTTATCCCTCTCCCTGACGAGGTTTTTGTCAGTG
TAATATTTCTTTTTGAACTATCCAGCTTAGTACCGTACGGGAAAGTGACTGGTGTGCTTATCTTTGAAAT
GTTACTTTGGGTTTCGGTTCTTTAGGTTAGTAAGAAAGCACTTGTCTTCTCATACAAAGGAAAACCTGAG
ACGTATCGCTTACGAAAGTAGCAATGAAAGAAAGGTGGTGGTTTTAATCGCTACCGCAAAAACGATGGGG
TCGTTTTAATTAACTTCTCCTACGCAAGCGTCTAAACGGACGTTGGGGTTTTGCTAGTTTCTTTAGAGAA
AACTAGCTAAGTCTTTAATGTTATCATTAGAGATGGCATAAATATAATACTTGTGTCTGCTGATAAGATC
ATTTTAATTTGGACGATTAGACTTGTTGAACTACAGGTTACTGAATCACTTGCGCTAATCAACATGGGAG
ATATGTACGATGAATCATTTGACAAGTCGGGCGGTCCTGCTGACTTGATGGACGATTCTTGGGTGGAATC
AGTTTCGTGGAAAGATCTGTTGAAGAAGTTACACAGCATAAAATTTGCACTACAGTCTGGTAGAGATGAG
ATCACTGGGTTACTAGCGGCACTGAATAGACAGTGTCCTTATTCACCATATGAGCAGTTTCCAGATAAGA
AGGTGTATTTCCTTTTAGACTCACGGGCTAACAGTGCTCTTGGTGTGATTCAGAACGCTTCAGCGTTCAA
GAGACGAGCTGATGAGAAGAATGCAGTGGCGGGTGTTACAAATATTCCTGCGAATCCAAACACAACGGTT
ACGACGAACCAAGGGAGTACTACTACTACCAAGGCGAACACTGGCTCGACTTTGGAAGAAGACTTGTACA
CTTATTACAAATTCGATGATGCCTCTACAGCTTTCCACAAATCTCTAACTTCGTTAGAGAACATGGAGTT
GAAGAGTTATTACCGAAGGAACTTTGAGAAAGTATTCGGGATTAAGTTTGGTGGAGCAGCTGCTAGTTCA
TCTGCACCGCCTCCAGCGAGTGGAGGTCCGATACGTCCTAATCCCTAGGGATTTAAGGACGTGAACTCTG
TTGAGATCTCTGTGAAATTCAGAGGGTGGGTGATACCATATTCACTGATGCCATTAGCGACATCTAAATA
GGGCTAATTGTGACTAATTTGAGGGAATTTCCTTTACCATTGACGTCAGTGTCGTTGGTAGCATTTGAGT
TTCGGAGCATCTTGTTCTGGGGTTTCACACTATCTTTAGAGAAAGTGTTAAGTTAATTAAGTTATCTTAA
TTAAGAGCATAATTATACTGATTTGTCTCTCGTTGATAGAGTCTATCATTCTGTTACTAAAAATTTGACA
ACTCGGTTTGCTGACCTACTGGTTACTGTATCACTTACCCGAGTTAACGAGTCTAGAAACGTGTGAAAGA
AACAATTGAGGTTTTAGAGCTAGAAATAGCAAGTTAAAATAAGGCTAGTCCGTTATCAACTTGAAAAAGT
GGCACCGAGTCGGTGCTCCCTAGTCTATAAATATAAGAGACCCTCTTATAGTAAGCAGAGTTGTTGGAGA
CGTTCTTGATCCGTTTAATAGATCAATCACTCTAAAGGTTACTTATGGCCAAAGAGAGGTGACTAATGGC
TTGGATCTAAGGCCTTCTCAGGTTCAAAACAAGCCAAGAGTTGAGATTGGTGGAGAAGACCTCAGGAACT
TCTATACTTTGGTTATGGTGGATCCAGATGTTCCAAGTCCTAGCAACCCTCACCTCCGAGAATATCTCCA
TTGGTTGGTGACTGATATCCCTGCTACAACTGGAACAACCTTTGGCAATGAGATTGTGTGTTACGAAAAT
CCAAGTCCCACTGCAGGAATTCATCGTGTCGTGTTTATATTGTTTCGACAGCTTGGCAGGCAAACAGTGT
ATGCACCAGGGTGGCGCCAGAACTTCAACACTCGCGAGTTTGCTGAGATCTACAATCTCGGCCTTCCCGT
GGCCGCAGTTTTCTACAATTGTCAGAGGGAGAGTGGCTGCGGAGGAAGAAGACTTTAGAGTGCCGGGCAT
GTCCCGAAGACATTAAACTACGGTTCTTTAAGTAGATCCGTGTCTGAAGTTTTAGGTTCAATTTAAACCT
ACGAGATTGACATTCTCGACTGATCTTGATTGATCGGTAAGTCTTTTGTAATTTAATTTTCTTTTTGATT
TTATTTTAAATTGTTATCTGTTTCTGTGTATAGACTGTTTGAGATCGGCGTTTGGCCGACTCATTGTCTT
ACCATAGGGGAACGGACTTTGTTTGTGTTGTTATTTTATTTGTATTTTATTAAAATTCTCAACGATCTGA
AAAAGCCTCGCGGCTAAGAGATTGTTGGGGGGTGAGTAAGTACTTTTAAAGTGATGATGGTTACAAAGGC
AAAAGGGGTAAAACCCCTCGCCTACGTAAGCGTTATTACGCCCGTCTGTACTTATATCAGTACACTGACG
AGTCCCTAAAGGACGAAACGGGAGAACGCTAGCCACCACCACCACCACCACGTGTGAATTACAGGTGACC
AGCTCGAATTTCCCCGATCGTTCAAACATTTGGCAATAAAGTTTCTTAAGATTGAATCCTGTTGCCGGTC
TTGCGATGATTATCATATAATTTCTGTTGAATTACGTTAAGCATGTAATAATTAACATGTAATGCATGAC
GTTATTTATGAGATGGGTTTTTATGATTAGAGTCCCGCAATTATACATTTAATACGCGATAGAAAACAAA
ATATAGCGCGCAAACTAGGATAAATTATCGCGCGCGGTGTCATCTATGTTACTAGATCGGGAATTAAACT
ATCAGTGTTTGACAGGATATATTGGCGGGTAAACCTAAGAGAAAAGAGCGTTTATTAGAATAATCGGATA
TTTAAAAGGGCGTGAAAAGGTTTATCCGTTCGTCCATTTGTATGTGCATGCCAACCACAGGGTTCCCCTC
GGGATCAAAGTACTTTGATCCAACCCCTCCGCTGCTATAGTGCAGTCGGCTTCTGACGTTCAGTGCAGCC
GTCTTCTGAAAACGACATGTCGCACAAGTCCTAAGTTACGCGACAGGCTGCCGCCCTGCCCTTTTCCTGG
CGTTTTCTTGTCGCGTGTTTTAGTCGCATAAAGTAGAATACTTGCGACTAGAACCGGAGACATTACGCCA
TGAACAAGAGCGCCGCCGCTGGCCTGCTGGGCTATGCCCGCGTCAGCACCGACGACCAGGACTTGACCAA
CCAACGGGCCGAACTGCACGCGGCCGGCTGCACCAAGCTGTTTTCCGAGAAGATCACCGGCACCAGGCGC
GACCGCCCGGAGCTGGCCAGGATGCTTGACCACCTACGCCCTGGCGACGTTGTGACAGTGACCAGGCTAG
ACCGCCTGGCCCGCAGCACCCGCGACCTACTGGACATTGCCGAGCGCATCCAGGAGGCCGGCGCGGGCCT
GCGTAGCCTGGCAGAGCCGTGGGCCGACACCACCACGCCGGCCGGCCGCATGGTGTTGACCGTGTTCGCC
GGCATTGCCGAGTTCGAGCGTTCCCTAATCATCGACCGCACCCGGAGCGGGCGCGAGGCCGCCAAGGCCC
GAGGCGTGAAGTTTGGCCCCCGCCCTACCCTCACCCCGGCACAGATCGCGCACGCCCGCGAGCTGATCGA
CCAGGAAGGCCGCACCGTGAAAGAGGCGGCTGCACTGCTTGGCGTGCATCGCTCGACCCTGTACCGCGCA
CTTGAGCGCAGCGAGGAAGTGACGCCCACCGAGGCCAGGCGGCGCGGTGCCTTCCGTGAGGACGCATTGA
CCGAGGCCGACGCCCTGGCGGCCGCCGAGAATGAACGCCAAGAGGAACAAGCATGAAACCGCACCAGGAC
GGCCAGGACGAACCGTTTTTCATTACCGAAGAGATCGAGGCGGAGATGATCGCGGCCGGGTACGTGTTCG
AGCCGCCCGCGCACGTCTCAACCGTGCGGCTGCATGAAATCCTGGCCGGTTTGTCTGATGCCAAGCTGGC
GGCCTGGCCGGCCAGCTTGGCCGCTGAAGAAACCGAGCGCCGCCGTCTAAAAAGGTGATGTGTATTTGAG
TAAAACAGCTTGCGTCATGCGGTCGCTGCGTATATGATGCGATGAGTAAATAAACAAATACGCAAGGGGA
ACGCATGAAGGTTATCGCTGTACTTAACCAGAAAGGCGGGTCAGGCAAGACGACCATCGCAACCCATCTA
GCCCGCGCCCTGCAACTCGCCGGGGCCGATGTTCTGTTAGTCGATTCCGATCCCCAGGGCAGTGCCCGCG
ATTGGGCGGCCGTGCGGGAAGATCAACCGCTAACCGTTGTCGGCATCGACCGCCCGACGATTGACCGCGA
CGTGAAGGCCATCGGCCGGCGCGACTTCGTAGTGATCGACGGAGCGCCCCAGGCGGCGGACTTGGCTGTG
TCCGCGATCAAGGCAGCCGACTTCGTGCTGATTCCGGTGCAGCCAAGCCCTTACGACATATGGGCCACCG
CCGACCTGGTGGAGCTGGTTAAGCAGCGCATTGAGGTCACGGATGGAAGGCTACAAGCGGCCTTTGTCGT
GTCGCGGGCGATCAAAGGCACGCGCATCGGCGGTGAGGTTGCCGAGGCGCTGGCCGGGTACGAGCTGCCC
ATTCTTGAGTCCCGTATCACGCAGCGCGTGAGCTACCCAGGCACTGCCGCCGCCGGCACAACCGTTCTTG
AATCAGAACCCGAGGGCGACGCTGCCCGCGAGGTCCAGGCGCTGGCCGCTGAAATTAAATCAAAACTCAT
TTGAGTTAATGAGGTAAAGAGAAAATGAGCAAAAGCACAAACACGCTAAGTGCCGGCCGTCCGAGCGCAC
GCAGCAGCAAGGCTGCAACGTTGGCCAGCCTGGCAGACACGCCAGCCATGAAGCGGGTCAACTTTCAGTT
GCCGGCGGAGGATCACACCAAGCTGAAGATGTACGCGGTACGCCAAGGCAAGACCATTACCGAGCTGCTA
TCTGAATACATCGCGCAGCTACCAGAGTAAATGAGCAAATGAATAAATGAGTAGATGAATTTTAGCGGCT
AAAGGAGGCGGCATGGAAAATCAAGAACAACCAGGCACCGACGCCGTGGAATGCCCCATGTGTGGAGGAA
CGGGCGGTTGGCCAGGCGTAAGCGGCTGGGTTGCCTGCCGGCCCTGCAATGGCACTGGAACCCCCAAGCC
CGAGGAATCGGCGTGAGCGGTCGCAAACCATCCGGCCCGGTACAAATCGGCGCGGCGCTGGGTGATGACC
TGGTGGAGAAGTTGAAGGCCGCGCAGGCCGCCCAGCGGCAACGCATCGAGGCAGAAGCACGCCCCGGTGA
ATCGTGGCAAGCGGCCGCTGATCGAATCCGCAAAGAATCCCGGCAACCGCCGGCAGCCGGTGCGCCGTCG
ATTAGGAAGCCGCCCAAGGGCGACGAGCAACCAGATTTTTTCGTTCCGATGCTCTATGACGTGGGCACCC
GCGATAGTCGCAGCATCATGGACGTGGCCGTTTTCCGTCTGTCGAAGCGTGACCGACGAGCTGGCGAGGT
GATCCGCTACGAGCTTCCAGACGGGCACGTAGAGGTTTCCGCAGGGCCGGCCGGCATGGCCAGTGTGTGG
GATTACGACCTGGTACTGATGGCGGTTTCCCATCTAACCGAATCCATGAACCGATACCGGGAAGGGAAGG
GAGACAAGCCCGGCCGCGTGTTCCGTCCACACGTTGCGGACGTACTCAAGTTCTGCCGGCGAGCCGATGG
CGGAAAGCAGAAAGACGACCTGGTAGAAACCTGCATTCGGTTAAACACCACGCACGTTGCCATGCAGCGT
ACGAAGAAGGCCAAGAACGGCCGCCTGGTGACGGTATCCGAGGGTGAAGCCTTGATTAGCCGCTACAAGA
TCGTAAAGAGCGAAACCGGGCGGCCGGAGTACATCGAGATCGAGCTAGCTGATTGGATGTACCGCGAGAT
CACAGAAGGCAAGAACCCGGACGTGCTGACGGTTCACCCCGATTACTTTTTGATCGATCCCGGCATCGGC
CGTTTTCTCTACCGCCTGGCACGCCGCGCCGCAGGCAAGGCAGAAGCCAGATGGTTGTTCAAGACGATCT
ACGAACGCAGTGGCAGCGCCGGAGAGTTCAAGAAGTTCTGTTTCACCGTGCGCAAGCTGATCGGGTCAAA
TGACCTGCCGGAGTACGATTTGAAGGAGGAGGCGGGGCAGGCTGGCCCGATCCTAGTCATGCGCTACCGC
AACCTGATCGAGGGCGAAGCATCCGCCGGTTCCTAATGTACGGAGCAGATGCTAGGGCAAATTGCCCTAG
CAGGGGAAAAAGGTCGAAAAGGTCTCTTTCCTGTGGATAGCACGTACATTGGGAACCCAAAGCCGTACAT
TGGGAACCGGAACCCGTACATTGGGAACCCAAAGCCGTACATTGGGAACCGGTCACACATGTAAGTGACT
GATATAAAAGAGAAAAAAGGCGATTTTTCCGCCTAAAACTCTTTAAAACTTATTAAAACTCTTAAAACCC
GCCTGGCCTGTGCATAACTGTCTGGCCAGCGCACAGCCGAAGAGCTGCAAAAAGCGCCTACCCTTCGGTC
GCTGCGCTCCCTACGCCCCGCCGCTTCGCGTCGGCCTATCGCGGCCGCTGGCCGCTCAAAAATGGCTGGC
CTACGGCCAGGCAATCTACCAGGGCGCGGACAAGCCGCGCCGTCGCCACTCGACCGCCGGCGCCCACATC
AAGGCACCCTGCCTCGCGCGTTTCGGTGATGACGGTGAAAACCTCTGACACATGCAGCTCCCGGAGACGG
TCACAGCTTGTCTGTAAGCGGATGCCGGGAGCAGACAAGCCCGTCAGGGCGCGTCAGCGGGTGTTGGCGG
GTGTCGGGGCGCAGCCATGACCCAGTCACGTAGCGATAGCGGAGTGTATACTGGCTTAACTATGCGGCAT
CAGAGCAGATTGTACTGAGAGTGCACCATATGCGGTGTGAAATACCGCACAGATGCGTAAGGAGAAAATA
CCGCATCAGGCGCTCTTCCGCTTCCTCGCTCACTGACTCGCTGCGCTCGGTCGTTCGGCTGCGGCGAGCG
GTATCAGCTCACTCAAAGGCGGTAATACGGTTATCCACAGAATCAGGGGATAACGCAGGAAAGAACATGT
GAGCAAAAGGCCAGCAAAAGGCCAGGAACCGTAAAAAGGCCGCGTTGCTGGCGTTTTTCCATAGGCTCCG
CCCCCCTGACGAGCATCACAAAAATCGACGCTCAAGTCAGAGGTGGCGAAACCCGACAGGACTATAAAGA
TACCAGGCGTTTCCCCCTGGAAGCTCCCTCGTGCGCTCTCCTGTTCCGACCCTGCCGCTTACCGGATACC
TGTCCGCCTTTCTCCCTTCGGGAAGCGTGGCGCTTTCTCATAGCTCACGCTGTAGGTATCTCAGTTCGGT
GTAGGTCGTTCGCTCCAAGCTGGGCTGTGTGCACGAACCCCCCGTTCAGCCCGACCGCTGCGCCTTATCC
GGTAACTATCGTCTTGAGTCCAACCCGGTAAGACACGACTTATCGCCACTGGCAGCAGCCACTGGTAACA
GGATTAGCAGAGCGAGGTATGTAGGCGGTGCTACAGAGTTCTTGAAGTGGTGGCCTAACTACGGCTACAC
TAGAAGGACAGTATTTGGTATCTGCGCTCTGCTGAAGCCAGTTACCTTCGGAAAAAGAGTTGGTAGCTCT
TGATCCGGCAAACAAACCACCGCTGGTAGCGGTGGTTTTTTTGTTTGCAAGCAGCAGATTACGCGCAGAA
AAAAAGGATCTCAAGAAGATCCTTTGATCTTTTCTACGGGGTCTGACGCTCAGTGGAACGAAAACTCACG
TTAAGGGCTGATGAATCCCCTAATGATTTTTATCAAAATCATTAAGTTAAGGTAGATACACATCTTGTCA
TATGATCAAATGGTTTCGCCAAAAATCAATAATCAGACAACAAAATGTGCGAACTCGATATTTTACACGA
CTCTCTTTACCAATTCTGCCCCGAATTACACTTAAAACGACTCAACAGCTTAACGTTGGCTTGCCACGCC
TTACTTGACTGTAAAACTCTCACTCTTACCGAACTTGGCCGTAACCTGCCAACCAAAGCGAGAACAAAAC
ATAACATCAAACGAATCGACCGATTGTTAGGTAATCGTCACCTCCACAAAGAGCGACTCGCTGTATACCG
TTGGCATGCTAGCTTTATCTGTTCGGGCAATACGATGCCCATTGTACTTGTTGACTGGTCTGATATCCGT
GAGCAAAAACGGCTTATGGTATTGCGAGCTTCAGTCGCACTACACGGTCGTTCTGTTACTCTTTATGAGA
AAGCGTTCCCGCTTTCAGAGCAATGTTCAAAGAAAGCTCATGACCAATTTCTAGCCGACCTTGCGAGCAT
TCTACCGAGTAACACCACACCGCTCATTGTCAGTGATGCTGGCTTTAAAGTGCCATGGTATAAATCCGTT
GAGAAGCTGGGTTGGTACTGGTTAAGTCGAGTAAGAGGAAAAGTACAATATGCAGACCTAGGAGCGGAAA
ACTGGAAACCTATCAGCAACTTACATGATATGTCATCTAGTCACTCAAAGACTTTAGGCTATAAGAGGCT
GACTAAAAGCAATCCAATCTCATGCCAAATTCTATTGTATAAATCTCGCTCTAAAGGCCGAAAAAATCAG
CGCTCGACACGGACTCATTGTCACCACCCGTCACCTAAAATCTACTCAGCGTCGGCAAAGGAGCCATGGA
TTCTAGCAACTAACTTACCTGTTGAAATTCGAACACCCAAACAACTTGTTAATATCTATTCGAAGCGAAT
GCAGATTGAAGAAACCTTCCGAGACTTGAAAAGTCCTGCCTACGGACTAGGCCTACGCCATAGCCGAACG
AGCAGCTCAGAGCGTTTTGATATCATGCTGCTAATCGCCCTGATGCTTCAACTAACATGTTGGCTTGCGG
GCGTTCATGCTCAGAAACAAGGTTGGGACAAGCACTTCCAGGCTAACACAGTCAGAAATCGAAACGTACT
CTCAACAGTTCGCTTAGGCATGGAAGTTTTGCGGCATTCTGGCTACACAATAACAAGGGAAGACTCACTC
GTGGCTGCAACCCTGCTTACTCAAAATCTATTCACACATGGTTACGTTTTGGGGAAATTATGAGGGGATC
TCTCAGCGTTAAGGGATTTTGGTCATGCATTCTAGGTACTAAAACAATTCATCCAGTAAAATATAATATT
TTATTTTCTCCCAATCAGGCTTGATCCCCAGTAAGTCAAAAAATAGCTCGACATACTGTTCTTCCCCGAT
ATCCTCCCTGATCGACCGGACGCAGAAGGCAATGTCATACCACTTGTCCGCCCTGCCGCTTCTCCCAAGA
TCAATAAAGCCACTTACTTTGCCATCTTTCACAAAGATGTTGCTGTCTCCCAGGTCGCCGTGGGAAAAGA
CAAGTTCCTCTTCGGGCTTTTCCGTCTTTAAAAAATCATACAGCTCGCGCGGATCTTTAAATGGAGTGTC
TTCTTCCCAGTTTTCGCAATCCACATCGGCCAGATCGTTATTCAGTAAGTAATCCAATTCGGCTAAGCGG
CTGTCTAAGCTATTCGTATAGGGACAATCCGATATGTCGATGGAGTGAAAGAGCCTGATGCACTCCGCAT
ACAGCTCGATAATCTTTTCAGGGCTTTGTTCATCTTCATACTCTTCCGAGCAAAGGACGCCATCGGCCTC
ACTCATGAGCAGATTGCTCCAGCCATCATGCCGTTCAAAGTGCAGGACCTTTGGAACAGGCAGCTTTCCT
TCCAGCCATAGCATCATGTCCTTTTCCCGTTCCACATCATAGGTGGTCCCTTTATACCGGCTGTCCGTCA
TTTTTAAATATAGGTTTTCATTTTCTCCCACCAGCTTATATACCTTAGCAGGAGACATTCCTTCCGTATC
TTTTACGCAGCGGTATTTTTCGATCAGTTTTTTCAATTCCGGTGATATTCTCATTTTAGCCATTTATTAT
TTCCTTCCTCTTTTCTACAGTATTTAAAGATACCCCAAGAAGCTAATTATAACAAGACGAACTCCAATTC
ACTGTTCCTTGCATTCTAAAACCTTAAATACCAGAAAACAGCTTTTTCAAAGTTGTTTTCAAAGTTGGCG
TATAACATAGTATCGACGGAGCCGATTTTGAAACCGCGGTGATCACAGGCAGCAACGCTCTGTCATCGTT
ACAATCAACATGCTACCCTCCGCGAGATCATCCGTGTTTCAAACCCGGCAGCTTAGTTGCCGTTCTTCCG
AATAGCATCGGTAACATGAGCAAAGTCTGCCGCCTTACAACGGCTCTCCCGCTGACGCCGTCCCGGACTG
ATGGGCTGCCTGTATCGAGTGGTGATTTTGTGCCGAGCTGCCGGTCGGGGAGCTGTTGGCTGGCTGGTGG
CAGGATATATTGTGGTGTAAACAAATTGACGCTTAGACAACTTAATAACACATTGCGGACGTTTTTAATG
TACTGAATTAACGCCGAATTAATTCCTAGGCCACCATGTTGGGCCCGGCGCGCCAAGCTTGCATGCCTGC
AGGTCAACATGGTGGAGCACGACACTCTCGTCTACTCCAAGAATATCAAAGATACAGTCTCAGAAGACCA
GAGGGCTAT
