[The description below was written by a language model from this plasmid's Addgene catalogue record.]
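Description:
pEE388 is a plant expression plasmid built on the pEE083 backbone that carries a T-DNA encoding the RNA2 genome segment of Tobacco rattle virus (TRV2), modified to deliver a CRISPR single guide RNA. It is maintained in E. coli as a high-copy plasmid under kanamycin selection. As a T-DNA vector, it is the kind of construct normally transferred into plant cells by Agrobacterium, although the record does not list the replication origins, the T-DNA border elements or any plant selectable marker.

The insert is a single expression unit in which the 35S promoter drives transcription of the TRV2 cDNA and a Nos terminator ends the transcript. Transcription in the plant cell therefore launches a viral RNA. In general, TRV2 needs the companion TRV1 segment, supplied separately, for replication and movement. Embedded in the viral sequence is an sgRNA directed against NbAG, presumably the Nicotiana benthamiana AGAMOUS gene, fused to an mFT element. By its name and the associated publication on mobile guide RNAs, mFT appears to be a Flowering Locus T-derived RNA mobility sequence, intended to promote movement of the guide through the plant. The guide module was inserted through AarI sites that were destroyed during cloning. The actual guide sequence is not recorded, and part of the plasmid came from synthesized DNA.

No Cas9 is listed, so the nuclease must be provided by other means, such as a Cas9-expressing host plant. According to the stated purpose and the publication title, the construct is used for virus-mediated delivery of mobile sgRNAs to obtain heritable gene edits in plants.
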