Addgene plasmid #149286: pEE388
Purpose: T-DNA encoding TRV2 with mFT augmented gRNA targeting NbAG
Depositing lab: Daniel Voytas. Depositing organization: University of Minnesota. Publication: Multiplexed heritable gene editing using RNA viruses and mobile single guide RNAs. Ellison EE, Nagalakshmi U, Gamo ME, Huang PJ, Dinesh-Kumar S, Voytas DF. Nat Plants. 2020 Jun 1. pii: 10.1038/s41477-020-0670-y. doi: 10.1038/s41477-020-0670-y. PubMed 32483329.
Backbone
  Vector backbone: pEE083
  Vector type: Plant Expression
Growth in bacteria
  Bacterial resistance: Kanamycin, 50 μg/mL
  Growth temperature: 37°C
  Growth strain: DH5alpha
  Copy number: High Copy
Gene/Insert
  Gene/Insert name: p35S:TRV2_NbAGsgRNA1_mFT:tNos
  gRNA/shRNA sequence: Unknown
  Species: Tobacco Rattle Virus
  Promoter: 35S
  Cloning method: Restriction Enzyme; 5′ cloning site AarI (destroyed during cloning); 3′ cloning site AarI (destroyed during cloning)
Resource information
  A portion of this plasmid was derived from a plasmid made by: synthesized
Terms and licenses: Academic/Nonprofit Terms; Industry Terms: Not Available to Industry
How to cite: pEE388 was a gift from Daniel Voytas (Addgene plasmid # 149286 ; http://n2t.net/addgene:149286 ; RRID:Addgene_149286)
